>Addgene plasmid #142202 | TFORF0738 | addgene full sequence | sequence record 397708 | Addgene NGS Result
TTAATGTAGTCTTATGCAATACTCTTGTAGTCTTGCAACATGGTAACGATGAGTTAGCAACATGCCTTAC
AAGGAGAGAAAAAGCACCGTGCATGCCGATTGGTGGAAGTAAGGTGGTACGATCGTGCCTTATTAGGAAG
GCAACAGACGGGTCTGACATGGATTGGACGAACCACTGAATTGCCGCATTGCAGAGATATTGTATTTAAG
TGCCTAGCTCGATACATAAACGGGTCTCTCTGGTTAGACCAGATCTGAGCCTGGGAGCTCTCTGGCTAAC
TAGGGAACCCACTGCTTAAGCCTCAATAAAGCTTGCCTTGAGTGCTTCAAGTAGTGTGTGCCCGTCTGTT
GTGTGACTCTGGTAACTAGAGATCCCTCAGACCCTTTTAGTCAGTGTGGAAAATCTCTAGCAGTGGCGCC
CGAACAGGGACTTGAAAGCGAAAGGGAAACCAGAGGAGCTCTCTCGACGCAGGACTCGGCTTGCTGAAGC
GCGCACGGCAAGAGGCGAGGGGCGGCGACTGGTGAGTACGCCAAAAATTTTGACTAGCGGAGGCTAGAAG
GAGAGAGATGGGTGCGAGAGCGTCAGTATTAAGCGGGGGAGAATTAGATCGCGATGGGAAAAAATTCGGT
TAAGGCCAGGGGGAAAGAAAAAATATAAATTAAAACATATAGTATGGGCAAGCAGGGAGCTAGAACGATT
CGCAGTTAATCCTGGCCTGTTAGAAACATCAGAAGGCTGTAGACAAATACTGGGACAGCTACAACCATCC
CTTCAGACAGGATCAGAAGAACTTAGATCATTATATAATACAGTAGCAACCCTCTATTGTGTGCATCAAA
GGATAGAGATAAAAGACACCAAGGAAGCTTTAGACAAGATAGAGGAAGAGCAAAACAAAAGTAAGACCAC
CGCACAGCAAGCGGCCGCTGATCTTCAGACCTGGAGGAGGAGATATGAGGGACAATTGGAGAAGTGAATT
ATATAAATATAAAGTAGTAAAAATTGAACCATTAGGAGTAGCACCCACCAAGGCAAAGAGAAGAGTGGTG
CAGAGAGAAAAAAGAGCAGTGGGAATAGGAGCTTTGTTCCTTGGGTTCTTGGGAGCAGCAGGAAGCACTA
TGGGCGCAGCGTCAATGACGCTGACGGTACAGGCCAGACAATTATTGTCTGGTATAGTGCAGCAGCAGAA
CAATTTGCTGAGGGCTATTGAGGCGCAACAGCATCTGTTGCAACTCACAGTCTGGGGCATCAAGCAGCTC
CAGGCAAGAATCCTGGCTGTGGAAAGATACCTAAAGGATCAACAGCTCCTGGGGATTTGGGGTTGCTCTG
GAAAACTCATTTGCACCACTGCTGTGCCTTGGAATGCTAGTTGGAGTAATAAATCTCTGGAACAGATTTG
GAATCACACGACCTGGATGGAGTGGGACAGAGAAATTAACAATTACACAAGCTTAATACACTCCTTAATT
GAAGAATCGCAAAACCAGCAAGAAAAGAATGAACAAGAATTATTGGAATTAGATAAATGGGCAAGTTTGT
GGAATTGGTTTAACATAACAAATTGGCTGTGGTATATAAAATTATTCATAATGATAGTAGGAGGCTTGGT
AGGTTTAAGAATAGTTTTTGCTGTACTTTCTATAGTGAATAGAGTTAGGCAGGGATATTCACCATTATCG
TTTCAGACCCACCTCCCAACCCCGAGGGGACCCATGCATTGCATCTCAATTAGTCAGCAACCAGGTGTGG
AAAGTCCCCAGGCTCCCCAGCAGGCAGAAGTATGCAAAGCATGCGTCTCAATTAGTCAGCAACCATAGTC
CCGCCCCTAACTCCGCCCATCCCGCCCCTAACTCCGCCCAGTTCCGCCCATTCTCCGCCCCATGGCTGAC
TAATTTTTTTTATTTATGCAGAGGCCGAGGCCGCCTCGGCCTCTGAGCTATTCCAGAAGTAGTGAGGAGG
CTTTTTTGGAGGCCTAGGCTTTTGCAAAAAGCTTTCTAGAGGTACCACCGGAGCTTACCATGACCGAGTA
CAAGCCCACGGTGCGCCTCGCCACCCGCGACGACGTCCCCAGGGCCGTACGCACCCTCGCCGCCGCGTTC
GCCGACTACCCCGCCACGCGCCACACCGTCGATCCGGACCGCCACATCGAGCGGGTCACCGAGCTGCAAG
AACTCTTCCTCACGCGCGTCGGGCTCGACATCGGCAAGGTGTGGGTCGCGGACGACGGCGCCGCCGTGGC
GGTCTGGACCACGCCGGAGAGCGTCGAAGCGGGGGCGGTGTTCGCCGAGATCGGCCCGCGCATGGCCGAG
TTGAGCGGTTCCCGGCTGGCCGCGCAGCAACAGATGGAAGGCCTCCTGGCGCCGCACCGGCCCAAGGAGC
CCGCGTGGTTCCTGGCCACCGTCGGCGTCTCGCCCGACCACCAGGGCAAGGGTCTGGGCAGCGCCGTCGT
GCTCCCCGGAGTGGAGGCGGCCGAGCGCGCCGGGGTGCCCGCCTTCCTGGAGACCTCCGCGCCCCGCAAC
CTCCCCTTCTACGAGCGGCTCGGCTTCACCGTCACCGCCGACGTCGAGGTGCCCGAAGGACCGCGCACCT
GGTGCATGACCCGCAAGCCCGGTGCCAGTTAACGAATTCTAGATCTTGAGACAAATGGCAGTATTCATCC
ACAATTTTAAAAGAAAAGGGGGGATTGGGGGGTACAGTGCAGGGGAAAGAATAGTAGACATAATAGCAAC
AGACATACAAACTAAAGAATTACAAAAACAAATTACAAAAATTCAAAATTTTCGGGTTTATTACAGGGAC
AGCAGAGATCCACTTTGGCGCCGGCTCGAGGCCTGCAGGTGCAAAGATGGATAAAGTTTTAAACAGAGAG
GAATCTTTGCAGCTAATGGACCTTCTAGGTCTTGAAAGGAGTGGGAATTGGCTCCGGTGCCCGTCAGTGG
GCAGAGCGCACATCGCCCACAGTCCCCGAGAAGTTGGGGGGAGGGGTCGGCAATTGAACCGGTGCCTAGA
GAAGGTGGCGCGGGGTAAACTGGGAAAGTGATGTCGTGTACTGGCTCCGCCTTTTTCCCGAGGGTGGGGG
AGAACCGTATATAAGTGCAGTAGTCGCCGTGAACGTTCTTTTTCGCAACGGGTTTGCCGCCAGAACACAG
GTAAGTGCCGTGTGTGGTTCCCGCGGGCCTGGCCTCTTTACGGGTTATGGCCCTTGCGTGCCTTGAATTA
CTTCCACCTGGCTGCAGTACGTGATTCTTGATCCCGAGCTTCGGGTTGGAAGTGGGTGGGAGAGTTCGAG
GCCTTGCGCTTAAGGAGCCCCTTCGCCTCGTGCTTGAGTTGAGGCCTGGCCTGGGCGCTGGGGCCGCCGC
GTGCGAATCTGGTGGCACCTTCGCGCCTGTCTCGCTGCTTTCGATAAGTCTCTAGCCATTTAAAATTTTT
GATGACCTGCTGCGACGCTTTTTTTCTGGCAAGATAGTCTTGTAAATGCGGGCCAAGATCTGCACACTGG
TATTTCGGTTTTTGGGGCCGCGGGCGGCGACGGGGCCCGTGCGTCCCAGCGCACATGTTCGGCGAGGCGG
GGCCTGCGAGCGCGGCCACCGAGAATCGGACGGGGGTAGTCTCAAGCTGGCCGGCCTGCTCTGGTGCCTG
GCCTCGCGCCGCCGTGTATCGCCCCGCCCTGGGCGGCAAGGCTGGCCCGGTCGGCACCAGTTGCGTGAGC
GGAAAGATGGCCGCTTCCCGGCCCTGCTGCAGGGAGCTCAAAATGGAGGACGCGGCGCTCGGGAGAGCGG
GCGGGTGAGTCACCCACACAAAGGAAAAGGGCCTTTCCGTCCTCAGCCGTCGCTTCATGTGACTCCACGG
AGTACCGGGCGCCGTCCAGGCACCTCGATTAGTTCTCGAGCTTTTGGAGTACGTCGTCTTTAGGTTGGGG
GGAGGGGTTTTATGCGATGGAGTTTCCCCACACTGAGTGGGTGGAGACTGAAGTTAGGCCAGCTTGGCAC
TTGATGTAATTCTCCTTGGAATTTGCCCTTTTTGAGTTTGGATCTTGGTTCATTCTCAAGCCTCAGACAG
TGGTTCAAAGTTTTTTTCTTCCATTTCAGGTGTCGTGAGGCTAGCACCGCCACCATGACCACATTCAAGG
AGGCAGTGACCTTCAAGGATGTGGCTGTGGTCTTCACTGAGGAGGAGCTGGGGCTGCTGGACCCTGCCCA
GAGGAAGCTGTACCGAGATGTGATGCTGGAGAACTTCAGGAACCTGCTCTCAGTGGGGCATCAACCGTTC
CACCAAGATACTTGCCACTTCCTAAGGGAAGAAAAGTTTTGGATGATGGGGACAGCAACCCAAAGAGAAG
GGAATTCAGGAGGCAAGATCCAAACTGAGTTGGAGTCTGTTCCAGAAGCAGGAGCACATGAAGAGTGGTC
CTGCCAGCAAATCTGGGAACAAATTGCAAAAGACTTAACCAGGTCTCAGGACTCTATCATAAATAACTCT
CAGTTCTTTGAAAATGGTGATGTCCCCTCCCAGGTTGAAGCAGGACTACCCACAATTCATACAGGACAGA
AACCTTCCCAGGGTGGGAAGTGTAAACAGTCCATCAGTGATGTTCCCATCTTTGATCTTCCTCAGCAGTT
ATACTCAGAAGAGAAGTCTTATACATGTGATGAGTGTGGAAAAAGCATCTGTTACATCTCAGCTCTTCAT
GTTCATCAGAGAGTCCACGTGGGAGAGAAACTCTTTATGTGTGATGTGTGTGGCAAGGAATTTAGTCAAA
GCTCACATCTGCAAACTCATCAGAGAGTCCACACTGGAGAGAAACCATTCAAATGTGAGCAATGTGGGAA
AGGTTTCAGTCGTAGATCAGCACTTAATGTTCATCGTAAATTACACACAGGAGAGAAACCTTACATTTGT
GAGGCATGTGGGAAGGCCTTCATTCATGATTCCCAGCTTAAGGAACATAAGAGAATCCATACTGGGGAGA
AACCATTCAAATGTGATATATGTGGTAAGACCTTCTATTTTAGGTCAAGACTTAAGAGCCATTCCATGGT
TCACACAGGAGAAAAACCATTTAGGTGTGATACATGTGATAAGAGCTTTCATCAGAGATCAGCACTTAAT
AGGCATTGCATGGTCCACACAGGAGAGAAACCGTACAGATGTGAGCAGTGTGGAAAAGGCTTTATTGGTA
GGCTAGATTTTTATAAGCATCAGGTGGTCCACACAGGAGAAAAACCATATAATTGTAAAGAATGTGGGAA
GAGCTTCAGATGGTCCTCATGCCTTTTGAACCATCAGCGAGTCCACAGTGGAGAAAAAAGCTTCAAATGT
GAAGAATGTGGAAAGGGATTTTATACAAATTCACAACTGTCTTCCCATCAGAGATCCCACAGTGGTGAAA
AGCCATATAAATGTGAGGAGTGTGGGAAGGGCTATGTTACTAAGTTTAATCTTGACTTGCACCAGAGGGT
CCACACGGGAGAGAGACCTTATAATTGTAAGGAATGTGGGAAGAACTTTAGCCGGGCCTCAAGTATTTTG
AATCATAAGAGACTCCACTGCCAGAAAAAACCATTCAAATGTGAGGACTGTGGAAAGAGGCTTGTACACA
GGACATACCGTAAAGACCAGCCGAGAGACTATAGTGGGGAAAACCCATCCAAATGTGAGGATTGTGGGAG
ACGCTACAAGAGGCGCTTGAATCTGGATATACTTTTATCATTATTTCTAAATGACACATAGTAATGAACT
AGTCCGTAACTTGAAAGTATTTCGATTTCTTGGCTTTATATATCTTGTGGAAAGGACGATGACTGCTACG
GACTCTTCCCATTACGCGTTAAGTCGACAATCAACCTCTGGATTACAAAATTTGTGAAAGATTGACTGGT
ATTCTTAACTATGTTGCTCCTTTTACGCTATGTGGATACGCTGCTTTAATGCCTTTGTATCATGCTATTG
CTTCCCGTATGGCTTTCATTTTCTCCTCCTTGTATAAATCCTGGTTGCTGTCTCTTTATGAGGAGTTGTG
GCCCGTTGTCAGGCAACGTGGCGTGGTGTGCACTGTGTTTGCTGACGCAACCCCCACTGGTTGGGGCATT
GCCACCACCTGTCAGCTCCTTTCCGGGACTTTCGCTTTCCCCCTCCCTATTGCCACGGCGGAACTCATCG
CCGCCTGCCTTGCCCGCTGCTGGACAGGGGCTCGGCTGTTGGGCACTGACAATTCCGTGGTGTTGTCGGG
GAAATCATCGTCCTTTCCTTGGCTGCTCGCCTGTGTTGCCACCTGGATTCTGCGCGGGACGTCCTTCTGC
TACGTCCCTTCGGCCCTCAATCCAGCGGACCTTCCTTCCCGCGGCCTGCTGCCGGCTCTGCGGCCTCTTC
CGCGTCTTCGCCTTCGCCCTCAGACGAGTCGGATCTCCCTTTGGGCCGCCTCCCCGCGTCGACTTTAAGA
CCAATGACTTACAAGGCAGCTGTAGATCTTAGCCACTTTTTAAAAGAAAAGGGGGGACTGGAAGGGCTAA
TTCACTCCCAACGAAGACAAGATCTGCTTTTTGCTTGTACTGGGTCTCTCTGGTTAGACCAGATCTGAGC
CTGGGAGCTCTCTGGCTAACTAGGGAACCCACTGCTTAAGCCTCAATAAAGCTTGCCTTGAGTGCTTCAA
GTAGTGTGTGCCCGTCTGTTGTGTGACTCTGGTAACTAGAGATCCCTCAGACCCTTTTAGTCAGTGTGGA
AAATCTCTAGCAGTACGTATAGTAGTTCATGTCATCTTATTATTCAGTATTTATAACTTGCAAAGAAATG
AATATCAGAGAGTGAGAGGAACTTGTTTATTGCAGCTTATAATGGTTACAAATAAAGCAATAGCATCACA
AATTTCACAAATAAAGCATTTTTTTCACTGCATTCTAGTTGTGGTTTGTCCAAACTCATCAATGTATCTT
ATCATGTCTGGCTCTAGCTATCCCGCCCCTAACTCCGCCCATCCCGCCCCTAACTCCGCCCAGTTCCGCC
CATTCTCCGCCCCATGGCTGACTAATTTTTTTTATTTATGCAGAGGCCGAGGCCGCCTCGGCCTCTGAGC
TATTCCAGAAGTAGTGAGGAGGCTTTTTTGGAGGCCTAGGGACGTACCCAATTCGCCCTATAGTGAGTCG
TATTACGCGCGCTCACTGGCCGTCGTTTTACAACGTCGTGACTGGGAAAACCCTGGCGTTACCCAACTTA
ATCGCCTTGCAGCACATCCCCCTTTCGCCAGCTGGCGTAATAGCGAAGAGGCCCGCACCGATCGCCCTTC
CCAACAGTTGCGCAGCCTGAATGGCGAATGGG
[124 nt withheld, positions 7313-7436]
C
[91 nt withheld, positions 7438-7528]
A
[49 nt withheld, positions 7530-7578]
CCTTTGACGTTGGAGTCCACGTTCTTT
[37 nt withheld, positions 7606-7642]
ACCCTATCTCGGTCTATTCTTTTGATTTATAAGGGATTTTGCCGATTTCGGCCTATTGGTTAAAAAATGA
GCTGATTTAACAAAAATTTAACGCGAATTTTAACAAAATATTAACGCTTACAATTTAGGTGGCACTTTTC
GGGGAAATGTGCGCGGAACCCCTATTTGTTTATTTTTCTAAATACATTCAAATATGTATCCGCTCATGAG
ACAATAACCCTGATAAATGCTTCAATAATATTGAAAAAGGAAGAGTATGAGTATTCAACATTTCCGTGTC
GCCCTTATTCCCTTTTTTGCGGCATTTTGCCTTCCTGTTTTTGCTCACCCAGAAACGCTGGTGAAAGTAA
AAGATGCTGAAGATCAGTTGGGTGCACGAGTGGGTTACATCGAACTGGATCTCAACAGCGGTAAGATCCT
TGAGAGTTTTCGCCCCGAAGAACGTTTTCCAATGATGAGCACTTTTAAAGTTCTGCTATGTGGCGCGGTA
TTATCCCGTATTGACGCCGGGCAAGAGCAACTCGGTCGCCGCATACACTATTCTCAGAATGACTTGGTTG
AGTACTCACCAGTCACAGAAAAGCATCTTACGGATGGCATGACAGTAAGAGAATTATGCAGTGCTGCCAT
AACCATGAGTGATAACACTGCGGCCAACTTACTTCTGACAACGATCGGAGGACCGAAGGAGCTAACCGCT
TTTTTGCACAACATGGGGGATCATGTAACTCGCCTTGATCGTTGGGAACCGGAGCTGAATGAAGCCATAC
CAAACGACGAGCGTGACACCACGATGCCTGTAGCAATGGCAACAACGTTGCGCAAACTATTAACTGGCGA
ACTACTTACTCTAGCTTCCCGGCAACAATTAATAGACTGGATGGAGGCGGATAAAGTTGCAGGACCACTT
CTGCGCTCGGCCCTTCCGGCTGGCTGGTTTATTGCTGATAAATCTGGAGCCGGTGAGCGTGGGTCTCGCG
GTATCATTGCAGCACTGGGGCCAGATGGTAAGCCCTCCCGTATCGTAGTTATCTACACGACGGGGAGTCA
GGCAACTATGGATGAACGAAATAGACAGATCGCTGAGATAGGTGCCTCACTGATTAAGCATTGGTAACTG
TCAGACCAAGTTTACTCATATATACTTTAGATTGATTTAAAACTTCATTTTTAATTTAAAAGGATCTAGG
TGAAGATCCTTTTTGATAATCTCATGACCAAAATCCCTTAACGTGAGTTTTCGTTCCACTGAGCGTCAGA
CCCCGTAGAAAAGATCAAAGGATCTTCTTGAGATCCTTTTTTTCTGCGCGTAATCTGCTGCTTGCAAACA
AAAAAACCACCGCTACCAGCGGTGGTTTGTTTGCCGGATCAAGAGCTACCAACTCTTTTTCCGAAGGTAA
CTGGCTTCAGCAGAGCGCAGATACCAAATACTGTTCTTCTAGTGTAGCCGTAGTTAGGCCACCACTTCAA
GAACTCTGTAGCACCGCCTACATACCTCGCTCTGCTAATCCTGTTACCAGTGGCTGCTGCCAGTGGCGAT
AAGTCGTGTCTTACCGGGTTGGACTCAAGACGATAGTTACCGGATAAGGCGCAGCGGTCGGGCTGAACGG
GGGGTTCGTGCACACAGCCCAGCTTGGAGCGAACGACCTACACCGAACTGAGATACCTACAGCGTGAGCT
ATGAGAAAGCGCCACGCTTCCCGAAGGGAGAAAGGCGGACAGGTATCCGGTAAGCGGCAGGGTCGGAACA
GGAGAGCGCACGAGGGAGCTTCCAGGGGGAAACGCCTGGTATCTTTATAGTCCTGTCGGGTTTCGCCACC
TCTGACTTGAGCGTCGATTTTTGTGATGCTCGTCAGGGGGGCGGAGCCTATGGAAAAACGCCAGCAACGC
GGCCTTTTTACGGTTCCTGGCCTTTTGCTGGCCTTTTGCTCACATGTTCTTTCCTGCGTTATCCCCTGAT
TCTGTGGATAACCGTATTACCGCCTTTGAGTGAGCTGATACCGCTCGCCGCAGCCGAACGACCGAGCGCA
GCGAGTCAGTGAGCGAGGAAGCGGAAGAGCGCCCAATACGCAAACCGCCTCTCCCCGCGCGTTGGCCGAT
TCATTAATGCAGCTGGCACGACAGGTTTCCCGACTGGAAAGCGGGCAGTGAGCGCAACGCAATTAATGTG
AGTTAGCTCACTCATTAGGCACCCCAGGCTTTACACTTTATGCTTCCGGCTCGTATGTTGTGTGGAATTG
TGAGCGGATAACAATTTCACACAGGAAACAGCTATGACCATGATTACGCCAAGCGCGCAATTAACCCTCA
CTAAAGGGAACAAAAGCTGGAGCTGCAAGC
Features (pLannotate 1.2.2; 31 found; start..end, strand, type, name):
      5..231     +  promoter       RSV promoter: Rous sarcoma virus enhancer/promoter
    232..412     +  LTR            5' LTR (truncated): truncated 5' long terminal repeat (LTR) from HIV-1
    459..584     +  misc_feature   HIV-1 Ψ: packaging signal of human immunodeficiency virus type 1
    568..931     +  CDS            HIV-1 gag (fragment): gag protein from human immunodeficiency virus 1; gag
   1077..1310    +  misc_feature   RRE: The Rev response element (RRE) of HIV-1 allows for Rev-dependent mRNA export from the nucleus to the cytoplasm.
   1687..1713    +  CDS            Rev (fragment): human immunodeficiency virus 1 (HIV-1) Rev protein; rev; enhances nuclear export of unspliced and incompletely spliced viral mRNAs
   1720..1743    +  promoter       SV40 promoter (fragment): SV40 early promoter
   1744..1815    +  promoter       SV40 promoter (fragment): SV40 enhancer and early promoter
   1839..1974    +  rep_origin     SV40 ori: SV40 origin of replication
   2020..2616    +  CDS            PuroR (fragment): puromycin N-acetyltransferase; pac from Streptomyces; confers resistance to puromycin
   2665..2782    +  misc_feature   cPPT/CTS: central polypurine tract and central termination sequence of HIV-1
   2847..2913    +  CDS            small t antigen (fragment): SV40 (simian virus 40) small t antigen
   2920..4098    +  promoter       EF-1α promoter: strong constitutive promoter for human elongation factor EF-1α
   4115..4696    +  CDS            ZNF155 (fragment): ZN155_HUMAN - Experimental evidence at protein level: Swiss-Prot protein existence level 1. May be involved in transcriptional regulation. From Homo sapiens (Human).
   5744..5797    +  promoter       U6 promoter (fragment): RNA polymerase III promoter for human U6 snRNA
   5839..6427    +  misc_feature   WPRE: woodchuck hepatitis virus posttranscriptional regulatory element
   6478..6497    +  misc_feature   cPPT/CTS (fragment): central polypurine tract and central termination sequence of HIV-1
   6499..6732    +  LTR            3' LTR (ΔU3): self-inactivating 3' long terminal repeat (LTR) from HIV-1
   6810..6931    +  polyA_signal   SV40 poly(A) signal: SV40 polyadenylation signal
   6971..7106    +  rep_origin     SV40 ori: SV40 origin of replication
   7127..7145    -  promoter       T7 promoter: promoter for bacteriophage T7 RNA polymerase
   7153..7308    +  CDS            lacZα (fragment): LacZα fragment of β-galactosidase; lacZ fragment
   7313..7741    +  rep_origin     f1 ori (sequence partly withheld): f1 bacteriophage origin of replication; arrow indicates direction of (+) strand synthesis
   7794..7898    +  promoter       AmpR promoter: bla
   7899..8759    +  CDS            AmpR: β-lactamase; bla; confers resistance to ampicillin, carbenicillin, and related antibiotics
   8930..9518    +  rep_origin     ori: high-copy-number ColE1/pMB1/pBR322/pUC origin of replication
   9701..9793    +  CDS            lacI (fragment): lac repressor; lacI; The lac repressor binds to the lac operator to inhibit transcription in E. coli. This inhibition can be relieved by adding lactose or isopropyl-β-D-thiogalactopyranoside (IPTG).
   9806..9827    +  protein_bind   CAP binding site: CAP binding activates transcription in the presence of cAMP. E. coli catabolite activator protein
   9842..9872    +  promoter       lac promoter: promoter for the E. coli lac operon
   9880..9896    +  protein_bind   lac operator: The lac repressor binds to the lac operator to inhibit transcription in E. coli. This inhibition can be relieved by adding lactose or isopropyl-β-D-thiogalactopyranoside (IPTG). lac repressor encoded by lacI
   9941..9959    +  promoter       T3 promoter: promoter for bacteriophage T3 RNA polymerase
