[The description below was written by a language model from this plasmid's Addgene catalogue record and pLannotate feature annotations shown in this document.]
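Description:
TFORF0738 is a lentiviral mammalian expression plasmid built on the pLX_TRC317 backbone that carries the human zinc finger protein ZNF155 as one member of a barcoded transcription factor ORF collection. The sequenced plasmid is 9,982 nt, consistent with the 8,264 bp backbone plus a 1,718 bp insert. In bacteria it is maintained through a high-copy ColE1/pUC-type origin and selected with ampicillin via the β-lactamase gene. An f1 origin and remnants of a lac/T7/T3 cloning region are also present. The record warns that the plasmid can recombine, as is common for constructs containing LTR repeats.

The viral portion has a third-generation layout: an RSV promoter drives a truncated HIV-1 5' LTR, followed by the Ψ packaging signal, a gag fragment, the RRE for Rev-dependent export of the genomic RNA, and a cPPT/CTS element. It ends in a self-inactivating ΔU3 3' LTR followed by an SV40 polyadenylation signal. Within the provirus, an SV40 early promoter expresses puromycin N-acetyltransferase for selection of transduced cells. Downstream, the strong constitutive EF-1α promoter drives the ZNF155 ORF, with a WPRE after it to enhance transcript stability and expression. The automated annotation labels only the first part of the ORF as ZNF155, although the space between the promoter and the WPRE is large enough for the full stated insert. The unique 24-bp barcode described in the catalogue entry is not annotated, so its position is not given by the record.

The construct is intended for overexpressing ZNF155 in mammalian cells, particularly in pooled screens. There, the barcode identifies which transcription factor each cell received, as in studies of directed differentiation.
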