Addgene plasmid #142202: TFORF0738
Purpose: Lentiviral vector for overexpressing transcription factor ORFs with unique 24-bp barcodes. Barcodes facilitate identification of transcription factors in pooled screens.
Depositing lab: Feng Zhang. Depositing organization: Broad Institute. Publication: A transcription factor atlas of directed differentiation. Joung J, Ma S, Tay T, Geiger-Schuller KR, Kirchgatterer PC, Verdine VK, Guo B, Arias-Garcia MA, Allen WE, Singh A, Kuksenko O, Abudayyeh OO, Gootenberg JS, Fu Z, Macrae RK, Buenrostro JD, Regev A, Zhang F. Cell. 2023 Jan 5;186(1):209-229.e26. doi: 10.1016/j.cell.2022.11.026. PubMed 36608654.
Backbone
  Vector backbone: pLX_TRC317
  Backbone manufacturer: Broad Institute Genetic Perturbation Platform
  Backbone size w/o insert (bp): 8264
  Vector type: Mammalian Expression, Lentiviral
  Selectable markers: Puromycin
Growth in bacteria
  Bacterial resistance: Ampicillin, 100 μg/mL
  Growth temperature: 37°C
  Growth strain: NEB Stable
  Copy number: High Copy
Gene/Insert
  Gene/Insert name: ZNF155
  Species: H. sapiens (human)
  Insert size (bp): 1718
  Entrez Gene: ZNF155 (a.k.a. pHZ-96, MGC161655)
  Promoter: EF1a
  Cloning method: Unknown
  Sequencing primers: 5′ GGGTGGAGACTGAAGTTAGGCCAG; 3′ CACATAGCGTAAAAGGAGCAACATAG
Terms and licenses: Academic/Nonprofit Terms; Industry Terms: Not Available to Industry
Depositor comments: XM_005259215,NM_001260487,NM_198089,NM_003445,NM_001260486,ENST00000611002,ENST00000270014,ENST00000590615 . The transcription factor ORF portion of this plasmid was synthesized by Genewiz. Please test multiple small colonies in case of plasmid recombination. To make this collection available in a timely manner, a portion of this collection was not fully sequenced by Addgene. If an Addgene verified full plasmid sequence is not available, please contact us prior to placing an order to request the full sequence.
How to cite: TFORF0738 was a gift from Feng Zhang (Addgene plasmid # 142202 ; http://n2t.net/addgene:142202 ; RRID:Addgene_142202)
