>Addgene plasmid #142202 | TFORF0738 | depositor partial sequence | sequence record 278744 | Insert
ACCGCCACCATGACCACATTCAAGGAGGCAGTGACCTTCAAGGATGTGGCTGTGGTCTTCACTGAGGAGG
AGCTGGGGCTGCTGGACCCTGCCCAGAGGAAGCTGTACCGAGATGTGATGCTGGAGAACTTCAGGAACCT
GCTCTCAGTGGGGCATCAACCGTTCCACCAAGATACTTGCCACTTCCTAAGGGAAGAAAAGTTTTGGATG
ATGGGGACAGCAACCCAAAGAGAAGGGAATTCAGGAGGCAAGATCCAAACTGAGTTGGAGTCTGTTCCAG
AAGCAGGAGCACATGAAGAGTGGTCCTGCCAGCAAATCTGGGAACAAATTGCAAAAGACTTAACCAGGTC
TCAGGACTCTATCATAAATAACTCTCAGTTCTTTGAAAATGGTGATGTCCCCTCCCAGGTTGAAGCAGGA
CTACCCACAATTCATACAGGACAGAAACCTTCCCAGGGTGGGAAGTGTAAACAGTCCATCAGTGATGTTC
CCATCTTTGATCTTCCTCAGCAGTTATACTCAGAAGAGAAGTCTTATACATGTGATGAGTGTGGAAAAAG
CATCTGTTACATCTCAGCTCTTCATGTTCATCAGAGAGTCCACGTGGGAGAGAAACTCTTTATGTGTGAT
GTGTGTGGCAAGGAATTTAGTCAAAGCTCACATCTGCAAACTCATCAGAGAGTCCACACTGGAGAGAAAC
CATTCAAATGTGAGCAATGTGGGAAAGGTTTCAGTCGTAGATCAGCACTTAATGTTCATCGTAAATTACA
CACAGGAGAGAAACCTTACATTTGTGAGGCATGTGGGAAGGCCTTCATTCATGATTCCCAGCTTAAGGAA
CATAAGAGAATCCATACTGGGGAGAAACCATTCAAATGTGATATATGTGGTAAGACCTTCTATTTTAGGT
CAAGACTTAAGAGCCATTCCATGGTTCACACAGGAGAAAAACCATTTAGGTGTGATACATGTGATAAGAG
CTTTCATCAGAGATCAGCACTTAATAGGCATTGCATGGTCCACACAGGAGAGAAACCGTACAGATGTGAG
CAGTGTGGAAAAGGCTTTATTGGTAGGCTAGATTTTTATAAGCATCAGGTGGTCCACACAGGAGAAAAAC
CATATAATTGTAAAGAATGTGGGAAGAGCTTCAGATGGTCCTCATGCCTTTTGAACCATCAGCGAGTCCA
CAGTGGAGAAAAAAGCTTCAAATGTGAAGAATGTGGAAAGGGATTTTATACAAATTCACAACTGTCTTCC
CATCAGAGATCCCACAGTGGTGAAAAGCCATATAAATGTGAGGAGTGTGGGAAGGGCTATGTTACTAAGT
TTAATCTTGACTTGCACCAGAGGGTCCACACGGGAGAGAGACCTTATAATTGTAAGGAATGTGGGAAGAA
CTTTAGCCGGGCCTCAAGTATTTTGAATCATAAGAGACTCCACTGCCAGAAAAAACCATTCAAATGTGAG
GACTGTGGAAAGAGGCTTGTACACAGGACATACCGTAAAGACCAGCCGAGAGACTATAGTGGGGAAAACC
CATCCAAATGTGAGGATTGTGGGAGACGCTACAAGAGGCGCTTGAATCTGGATATACTTTTATCATTATT
TCTAAATGACACATAGTAATGAACTAGTCCGTAACTTGAAAGTATTTCGATTTCTTGGCTTTATATATCT
TGTGGAAAGGACGATGACTGCTACGGACTCTTCCCATT
