>Addgene plasmid #142202 | TFORF0738 | depositor partial sequence | sequence record 278745 | Barcode
TGACTGCTACGGACTCTTCCCATT
